>Addgene plasmid #194701 | lenti GFAABC1D-dCas9-KRAB-MeCP2 | addgene full sequence | sequence record 382417 | Addgene NGS Result
CATTAGTTCATAGCCCATATATGGAGTTCCGCGTTACATAACTTACGGTAAATGGCCCGCCTGGCTGACC
GCCCAACGACCCCCGCCCATTGACGTCAATAATGACGTATGTTCCCATAGTAACGCCAATAGGGACTTTC
CATTGACGTCAATGGGTGGAGTATTTACGGTAAACTGCCCACTTGGCAGTACATCAAGTGTATCATATGC
CAAGTACGCCCCCTATTGACGTCAATGACGGTAAATGGCCCGCCTGGCATTATGCCCAGTACATGACCTT
ATGGGACTTTCCTACTTGGCAGTACATCTACGTATTAGTCATCGCTATTACCATGGTGATGCGGTTTTGG
CAGTACATCAATGGGCGTGGATAGCGGTTTGACTCACGGGGATTTCCAAGTCTCCACCCCATTGACGTCA
ATGGGAGTTTGTTTTGGCACCAAAATCAACGGGACTTTCCAAAATGTCGTAACAACTCCGCCCCATTGAC
GCAAATGGGCGGTAGGCGTGTACGGTGGGAGGTCTATATAAGCAGCGCGTTTTGCCTGTACTGGGTCTCT
CTGGTTAGACCAGATCTGAGCCTGGGAGCTCTCTGGCTAACTAGGGAACCCACTGCTTAAGCCTCAATAA
AGCTTGCCTTGAGTGCTTCAAGTAGTGTGTGCCCGTCTGTTGTGTGACTCTGGTAACTAGAGATCCCTCA
GACCCTTTTAGTCAGTGTGGAAAATCTCTAGCAGTGGCGCCCGAACAGGGACTTGAAAGCGAAAGGGAAA
CCAGAGGAGCTCTCTCGACGCAGGACTCGGCTTGCTGAAGCGCGCACGGCAAGAGGCGAGGGGCGGCGAC
TGGTGAGTACGCCAAAAATTTTGACTAGCGGAGGCTAGAAGGAGAGAGATGGGTGCGAGAGCGTCAGTAT
TAAGCGGGGGAGAATTAGATCGCGATGGGAAAAAATTCGGTTAAGGCCAGGGGGAAAGAAAAAATATAAA
TTAAAACATATAGTATGGGCAAGCAGGGAGCTAGAACGATTCGCAGTTAATCCTGGCCTGTTAGAAACAT
CAGAAGGCTGTAGACAAATACTGGGACAGCTACAACCATCCCTTCAGACAGGATCAGAAGAACTTAGATC
ATTATATAATACAGTAGCAACCCTCTATTGTGTGCATCAAAGGATAGAGATAAAAGACACCAAGGAAGCT
TTAGACAAGATAGAGGAAGAGCAAAACAAAAGTAAGACCACCGCACAGCAAGCGGCCGCTGATCTTCAGA
CCTGGAGGAGGAGATATGAGGGACAATTGGAGAAGTGAATTATATAAATATAAAGTAGTAAAAATTGAAC
CATTAGGAGTAGCACCCACCAAGGCAAAGAGAAGAGTGGTGCAGAGAGAAAAAAGAGCAGTGGGAATAGG
AGCTTTGTTCCTTGGGTTCTTGGGAGCAGCAGGAAGCACTATGGGCGCAGCGTCAATGACGCTGACGGTA
CAGGCCAGACAATTATTGTCTGGTATAGTGCAGCAGCAGAACAATTTGCTGAGGGCTATTGAGGCGCAAC
AGCATCTGTTGCAACTCACAGTCTGGGGCATCAAGCAGCTCCAGGCAAGAATCCTGGCTGTGGAAAGATA
CCTAAAGGATCAACAGCTCCTCGGGATTTGGGGTTGCTCTGGAAAACTCATTTGCACCACTGCTGTGCCT
TGGAATGCTAGTTGGAGTAATAAATCTCTGGAACAGATTTGGAATCACACGACCTGGATGGAGTGGGACA
GAGAAATTAACAATTACACAAGCTTAATACACTCCTTAATTGAAGAATCGCAAAACCAGCAAGAAAAGAA
TGAACAAGAATTATTGGAATTAGATAAATGGGCAAGTTTGTGGAATTGGTTTAACATAACAAATTGGCTG
TGGTATATAAAATTATTCATAATGATAGTAGGAGGCTTGGTAGGTTTAAGAATAGTTTTTGCTGTACTTT
CTATAGTGAATAGAGTTAGGCAGGGATATTCACCATTATCGTTTCAGACCCACCTCCCAACCCCGAGGGG
ACCCGACAGGCCCGAAGGAATAGAAGAAGAAGGTGGAGAGAGAGACAGAGACAGATCCATTCGATTAGTG
AACGGATCGGCACTGCGTGCGCCAATTCTGCAGACAAATGGCAGTATTCATCCACAATTTTAAAAGAAAA
GGGGGGATTGGGGGGTACAGTGCAGGGGAAAGAATAGTAGACATAATAGCAACAGACATACAAACTAAAG
AATTACAAAAACAAATTACAAAAATTCAAAATTTTCGGGTTTATTACAGGGACAGCAGAGATCCAGTTTG
GTTAATTAAACGCGTAACATATCCTGGTGTGGAGTAGGGGACGCTGCTCTGACAGAGGCTCGGGGGCCTG
AGCTGGCTCTGTGAGCTGGGGAGGAGGCAGACAGCCAGGCCTTGTCTGCAAGCAGACCTGGCAGCATTGG
GCTGGCCGCCCCCCAGGGCCTCCTCTTCATGCCCAGTGAATGACTCACCTTGGCACAGACACAATGTTCG
GGGTGGGCACAGTGCCTGCTTCCCGCCGCACCCCAGCCCCCCTCAAATGCCTTCCGAGAAGCCCATTGAG
CAGGGGGCTTGCATTGCACCCCAGCCTGACAGCCTGGCATCTTGGGATAAAAGCAGCACAGCCCCCTAGG
GGCTGCCCTTGCTGTGTGGCGCCACCGGCGGTGGAGAACAAGGCTCTATTCAGCCTGTGCCCAGGAAAGG
GGATCAGGGGATGCCCAGGCATGGACAGTGGGTGGCAGGGGGGGAGAGGAGGGCTGTCTGCTTCCCAGAA
GTCCAAGGACACAAATGGGTGAGGGGAGAGCTCTCCCCATAGCTGGGCTGCGGCCCAACCCCACCCCCTC
AGGCTATGCCAGGGGGTGTTGCCAGGGGCACCCGGGCATCGCCAGTCTAGCCCACTCCTTCATAAAGCCC
TCGCATCCCAGGAGCGAGCAGAGCCAGAGCAGGTTGGAGAGGAGACGCATCACCTCCGCTGCTCGCGACC
GGTGCCACCATGGACTATAAGGACCACGACGGAGACTACAAGGATCATGATATTGATTACAAAGACGATG
ACGATAAGATGGCCCCAAAGAAGAAGCGGAAGGTCGGTATCCACGGAGTCCCAGCAGCCGACAAGAAGTA
CAGCATCGGCCTGGCCATCGGCACCAACTCTGTGGGCTGGGCCGTGATCACCGACGAGTACAAGGTGCCC
AGCAAGAAATTCAAGGTGCTGGGCAACACCGACCGGCACAGCATCAAGAAGAACCTGATCGGAGCCCTGC
TGTTCGACAGCGGCGAAACAGCCGAGGCCACCCGGCTGAAGAGAACCGCCAGAAGAAGATACACCAGACG
GAAGAACCGGATCTGCTATCTGCAAGAGATCTTCAGCAACGAGATGGCCAAGGTGGACGACAGCTTCTTC
CACAGACTGGAAGAGTCCTTCCTGGTGGAAGAGGATAAGAAGCACGAGCGGCACCCCATCTTCGGCAACA
TCGTGGACGAGGTGGCCTACCACGAGAAGTACCCCACCATCTACCACCTGAGAAAGAAACTGGTGGACAG
CACCGACAAGGCCGACCTGCGGCTGATCTATCTGGCCCTGGCCCACATGATCAAGTTCCGGGGCCACTTC
CTGATCGAGGGCGACCTGAACCCCGACAACAGCGACGTGGACAAGCTGTTCATCCAGCTGGTGCAGACCT
ACAACCAGCTGTTCGAGGAAAACCCCATCAACGCCAGCGGCGTGGACGCCAAGGCCATCCTGTCTGCCAG
ACTGAGCAAGAGCAGACGGCTGGAAAATCTGATCGCCCAGCTGCCCGGCGAGAAGAAGAATGGCCTGTTC
GGCAACCTGATTGCCCTGAGCCTGGGCCTGACCCCCAACTTCAAGAGCAACTTCGACCTGGCCGAGGATG
CCAAACTGCAGCTGAGCAAGGACACCTACGACGACGACCTGGACAACCTGCTGGCCCAGATCGGCGACCA
GTACGCCGACCTGTTTCTGGCCGCCAAGAACCTGTCCGACGCCATCCTGCTGAGCGACATCCTGAGAGTG
AACACCGAGATCACCAAGGCCCCCCTGAGCGCCTCTATGATCAAGAGATACGACGAGCACCACCAGGACC
TGACCCTGCTGAAAGCTCTCGTGCGGCAGCAGCTGCCTGAGAAGTACAAAGAGATTTTCTTCGACCAGAG
CAAGAACGGCTACGCCGGCTACATTGACGGCGGAGCCAGCCAGGAAGAGTTCTACAAGTTCATCAAGCCC
ATCCTGGAAAAGATGGACGGCACCGAGGAACTGCTCGTGAAGCTGAACAGAGAGGACCTGCTGCGGAAGC
AGCGGACCTTCGACAACGGCAGCATCCCCCACCAGATCCACCTGGGAGAGCTGCACGCCATTCTGCGGCG
GCAGGAAGATTTTTACCCATTCCTGAAGGACAACCGGGAAAAGATCGAGAAGATCCTGACCTTCCGCATC
CCCTACTACGTGGGCCCTCTGGCCAGGGGAAACAGCAGATTCGCCTGGATGACCAGAAAGAGCGAGGAAA
CCATCACCCCCTGGAACTTCGAGGAAGTGGTGGACAAGGGCGCTTCCGCCCAGAGCTTCATCGAGCGGAT
GACCAACTTCGATAAGAACCTGCCCAACGAGAAGGTGCTGCCCAAGCACAGCCTGCTGTACGAGTACTTC
ACCGTGTATAACGAGCTGACCAAAGTGAAATACGTGACCGAGGGAATGAGAAAGCCCGCCTTCCTGAGCG
GCGAGCAGAAAAAGGCCATCGTGGACCTGCTGTTCAAGACCAACCGGAAAGTGACCGTGAAGCAGCTGAA
AGAGGACTACTTCAAGAAAATCGAGTGCTTCGACTCCGTGGAAATCTCCGGCGTGGAAGATCGGTTCAAC
GCCTCCCTGGGCACATACCACGATCTGCTGAAAATTATCAAGGACAAGGACTTCCTGGACAATGAGGAAA
ACGAGGACATTCTGGAAGATATCGTGCTGACCCTGACACTGTTTGAGGACAGAGAGATGATCGAGGAACG
GCTGAAAACCTATGCCCACCTGTTCGACGACAAAGTGATGAAGCAGCTGAAGCGGCGGAGATACACCGGC
TGGGGCAGGCTGAGCCGGAAGCTGATCAACGGCATCCGGGACAAGCAGTCCGGCAAGACAATCCTGGATT
TCCTGAAGTCCGACGGCTTCGCCAACAGAAACTTCATGCAGCTGATCCACGACGACAGCCTGACCTTTAA
AGAGGACATCCAGAAAGCCCAGGTGTCCGGCCAGGGCGATAGCCTGCACGAGCACATTGCCAATCTGGCC
GGCAGCCCCGCCATTAAGAAGGGCATCCTGCAGACAGTGAAGGTGGTGGACGAGCTCGTGAAAGTGATGG
GCCGGCACAAGCCCGAGAACATCGTGATCGAAATGGCCAGAGAGAACCAGACCACCCAGAAGGGACAGAA
GAACAGCCGCGAGAGAATGAAGCGGATCGAAGAGGGCATCAAAGAGCTGGGCAGCCAGATCCTGAAAGAA
CACCCCGTGGAAAACACCCAGCTGCAGAACGAGAAGCTGTACCTGTACTACCTGCAGAATGGGCGGGATA
TGTACGTGGACCAGGAACTGGACATCAACCGGCTGTCCGACTACGATGTGGACGCTATCGTGCCTCAGAG
CTTTCTGAAGGACGACTCCATCGACAACAAGGTGCTGACCAGAAGCGACAAGAACCGGGGCAAGAGCGAC
AACGTGCCCTCCGAAGAGGTCGTGAAGAAGATGAAGAACTACTGGCGGCAGCTGCTGAACGCCAAGCTGA
TTACCCAGAGAAAGTTCGACAATCTGACCAAGGCCGAGAGAGGCGGCCTGAGCGAACTGGATAAGGCCGG
CTTCATCAAGAGACAGCTGGTGGAAACCCGGCAGATCACAAAGCACGTGGCACAGATCCTGGACTCCCGG
ATGAACACTAAGTACGACGAGAATGACAAGCTGATCCGGGAAGTGAAAGTGATCACCCTGAAGTCCAAGC
TGGTGTCCGATTTCCGGAAGGATTTCCAGTTTTACAAAGTGCGCGAGATCAACAACTACCACCACGCCCA
CGACGCCTACCTGAACGCCGTCGTGGGAACCGCCCTGATCAAAAAGTACCCTAAGCTGGAAAGCGAGTTC
GTGTACGGCGACTACAAGGTGTACGACGTGCGGAAGATGATCGCCAAGAGCGAGCAGGAAATCGGCAAGG
CTACCGCCAAGTACTTCTTCTACAGCAACATCATGAACTTTTTCAAGACCGAGATTACCCTGGCCAACGG
CGAGATCCGGAAGCGGCCTCTGATCGAGACAAACGGCGAAACCGGGGAGATCGTGTGGGATAAGGGCCGG
GATTTTGCCACCGTGCGGAAAGTGCTGAGCATGCCCCAAGTGAATATCGTGAAAAAGACCGAGGTGCAGA
CAGGCGGCTTCAGCAAAGAGTCTATCCTGCCCAAGAGGAACAGCGATAAGCTGATCGCCAGAAAGAAGGA
CTGGGACCCTAAGAAGTACGGCGGCTTCGACAGCCCCACCGTGGCCTATTCTGTGCTGGTGGTGGCCAAA
GTGGAAAAGGGCAAGTCCAAGAAACTGAAGAGTGTGAAAGAGCTGCTGGGGATCACCATCATGGAAAGAA
GCAGCTTCGAGAAGAATCCCATCGACTTTCTGGAAGCCAAGGGCTACAAAGAAGTGAAAAAGGACCTGAT
CATCAAGCTGCCTAAGTACTCCCTGTTCGAGCTGGAAAACGGCCGGAAGAGAATGCTGGCCTCTGCCGGC
GAACTGCAGAAGGGAAACGAACTGGCCCTGCCCTCCAAATATGTGAACTTCCTGTACCTGGCCAGCCACT
ATGAGAAGCTGAAGGGCTCCCCCGAGGATAATGAGCAGAAACAGCTGTTTGTGGAACAGCACAAGCACTA
CCTGGACGAGATCATCGAGCAGATCAGCGAGTTCTCCAAGAGAGTGATCCTGGCCGACGCTAATCTGGAC
AAAGTGCTGTCCGCCTACAACAAGCACCGGGATAAGCCCATCAGAGAGCAGGCCGAGAATATCATCCACC
TGTTTACCCTGACCAATCTGGGAGCCCCTGCCGCCTTCAAGTACTTTGACACCACCATCGACCGGAAGAG
GTACACCAGCACCAAAGAGGTGCTGGACGCCACCCTGATCCACCAGAGCATCACCGGCCTGTACGAGACA
CGGATCGACCTGTCTCAGCTGGGAGGCGACAAAAGGCCGGCGGCCACGAAAAAGGCCGGACAGGCCAAAA
AGAAAAAGAGTGGTGGAGGAAGTGGCGGGTCAGGGTCGATGGACGCGAAATCACTTACGGCATGGTCGAG
AACACTGGTTACGTTCAAGGACGTGTTTGTGGACTTTACACGTGAGGAGTGGAAATTGCTGGATACTGCG
CAACAAATTGTGTATCGAAATGTCATGCTTGAGAATTACAAGAACCTCGTCAGTCTCGGATACCAGTTGA
CGAAACCGGATGTGATCCTTAGGCTCGAAAAGGGGGAAGAACCTTGGCTGGTATCGGGAGGTGGTTCGGG
TGGCTCTGGATCAAGCCCAAAGAAGAAACGGAAGGTGGAAGCCTCAGTGCAGGTGAAAAGGGTGCTGGAA
AAATCCCCCGGCAAACTCCTCGTGAAGATGCCCTTCCAGGCTTCCCCTGGCGGAAAAGGTGAAGGGGGTG
GCGCAACCACATCTGCCCAGGTCATGGTCATCAAGCGACCTGGAAGGAAAAGAAAGGCCGAGGCTGACCC
TCAGGCCATTCCAAAGAAACGGGGACGCAAGCCAGGGTCCGTGGTCGCAGCTGCAGCAGCTGAGGCTAAG
AAAAAGGCAGTGAAGGAAAGCTCCATCCGCAGTGTGCAGGAGACTGTCCTGCCCATCAAGAAGAGGAAGA
CTAGGGAGACCGTGTCCATCGAGGTCAAAGAAGTGGTCAAGCCCCTGCTCGTGTCCACCCTGGGCGAAAA
ATCTGGAAAGGGGCTCAAAACATGCAAGTCACCTGGACGGAAAAGCAAGGAGTCTAGTCCAAAGGGGCGC
TCAAGCTCCGCTTCTAGTCCCCCTAAAAAGGAACACCATCACCATCACCATCACGCCGAGTCTCCTAAGG
CTCCTATGCCACTGCTCCCACCACCTCCACCACCTGAGCCACAGTCAAGCGAAGACCCCATCAGCCCACC
CGAGCCTCAGGATCTGTCCTCTAGTATTTGCAAAGAGGAAAAGATGCCCAGAGCAGGCAGCCTGGAGAGT
GATGGCTGTCCAAAAGAACCCGCCAAGACCCAGCCTATGGTGGCAGCCGCTGCAACTACCACCACAACCA
CAACTACCACAGTGGCCGAAAAATACAAGCATCGCGGCGAGGGCGAACGAAAGGACATTGTGTCAAGCTC
CATGCCCAGACCTAACCGGGAGGAACCAGTCGATAGTAGGACACCCGTGACTGAGAGAGTCTCATAGGAA
TTCAATTCTAACTAGACGCGTTAAGTCGACAATCAACCTCTGGATTACAAAATTTGTGAAAGATTGACTG
GTATTCTTAACTATGTTGCTCCTTTTACGCTATGTGGATACGCTGCTTTAATGCCTTTGTATCATGCTAT
TGCTTCCCGTATGGCTTTCATTTTCTCCTCCTTGTATAAATCCTGGTTGCTGTCTCTTTATGAGGAGTTG
TGGCCCGTTGTCAGGCAACGTGGCGTGGTGTGCACTGTGTTTGCTGACGCAACCCCCACTGGTTGGGGCA
TTGCCACCACCTGTCAGCTCCTTTCCGGGACTTTCGCTTTCCCCCTCCCTATTGCCACGGCGGAACTCAT
CGCCGCCTGCCTTGCCCGCTGCTGGACAGGGGCTCGGCTGTTGGGCACTGACAATTCCGTGGTGTTGTCG
GGGAAATCATCGTCCTTTCCTTGGCTGCTCGCCTGTGTTGCCACCTGGATTCTGCGCGGGACGTCCTTCT
GCTACGTCCCTTCGGCCCTCAATCCAGCGGACCTTCCTTCCCGCGGCCTGCTGCCGGCTCTGCGGCCTCT
TCCGCGTCTTCGCCTTCGCCCTCAGACGAGTCGGATCTCCCTTTGGGCCGCCTCCCCGCGTCGACTTTAA
GACCAATGACTTACAAGGCAGCTGTAGATCTTAGCCACTTTTTAAAAGAAAAGGGGGGACTGGAAGGGCT
AATTCACTCCCAACGAAGACAAGATCTGCTTTTTGCTTGTACTGGGTCTCTCTGGTTAGACCAGATCTGA
GCCTGGGAGCTCTCTGGCTAACTAGGGAACCCACTGCTTAAGCCTCAATAAAGCTTGCCTTGAGTGCTTC
AAGTAGTGTGTGCCCGTCTGTTGTGTGACTCTGGTAACTAGAGATCCCTCAGACCCTTTTAGTCAGTGTG
GAAAATCTCTAGCAGGGCCCGTTTAAACCCGCTGATCAGCCTCGACTGTGCCTTCTAGTTGCCAGCCATC
TGTTGTTTGCCCCTCCCCCGTGCCTTCCTTGACCCTGGAAGGTGCCACTCCCACTGTCCTTTCCTAATAA
AATGAGGAAATTGCATCGCATTGTCTGAGTAGGTGTCATTCTATTCTGGGGGGTGGGGTGGGGCAGGACA
GCAAGGGGGAGGATTGGGAAGACAATAGCAGGCATGCTGGGGATGCGGTGGGCTCTATGGCTTCTGAGGC
GGAAAGAACCAGCTGGGGCTCTAGGGGGTATCCCC
[124 nt withheld, positions 9696-9819]
C
[91 nt withheld, positions 9821-9911]
A
[49 nt withheld, positions 9913-9961]
CCTTTGACGTTGGAGTCCACGTTCTTT
[37 nt withheld, positions 9989-10025]
ACCCTATCTCGGTCTATTCTTTTGATTTATAAGGGATTTTGCCGATTTCGGCCTATTGGTTAAAAAATGA
GCTGATTTAACAAAAATTTAACGCGAATTAATTCTGTGGAATGTGTGTCAGTTAGGGTGTGGAAAGTCCC
CAGGCTCCCCAGCAGGCAGAAGTATGCAAAGCATGCATCTCAATTAGTCAGCAACCAGGTGTGGAAAGTC
CCCAGGCTCCCCAGCAGGCAGAAGTATGCAAAGCATGCATCTCAATTAGTCAGCAACCATAGTCCCGCCC
CTAACTCCGCCCATCCCGCCCCTAACTCCGCCCAGTTCCGCCCATTCTCCGCCCCATGGCTGACTAATTT
TTTTTATTTATGCAGAGGCCGAGGCCGCCTCTGCCTCTGAGCTATTCCAGAAGTAGTGAGGAGGCTTTTT
TGGAGGCCTAGGCTTTTGCAAAAAGCTCCCGGGAGCTTGTATATCCATTTTCGGATCTGATCAGCACGTG
TTGACAATTAATCATCGGCATAGTATATCGGCATAGTATAATACGACAAGGTGAGGAACTAAACCATGGC
CAAGTTGACCAGTGCCGTTCCGGTGCTCACCGCGCGCGACGTCGCCGGAGCGGTCGAGTTCTGGACCGAC
CGGCTCGGGTTCTCCCGGGACTTCGTGGAGGACGACTTCGCCGGTGTGGTCCGGGACGACGTGACCCTGT
TCATCAGCGCGGTCCAGGACCAGGTGGTGCCGGACAACACCCTGGCCTGGGTGTGGGTGCGCGGCCTGGA
CGAGCTGTACGCCGAGTGGTCGGAGGTCGTGTCCACGAACTTCCGGGACGCCTCCGGGCCGGCCATGACC
GAGATCGGCGAGCAGCCGTGGGGGCGGGAGTTCGCCCTGCGCGACCCGGCCGGCAACTGCGTGCACTTCG
TGGCCGAGGAGCAGGACTGACACGTGCTACGAGATTTCGATTCCACCGCCGCCTTCTATGAAAGGTTGGG
CTTCGGAATCGTTTTCCGGGACGCCGGCTGGATGATCCTCCAGCGCGGGGATCTCATGCTGGAGTTCTTC
GCCCACCCCAACTTGTTTATTGCAGCTTATAATGGTTACAAATAAAGCAATAGCATCACAAATTTCACAA
ATAAAGCATTTTTTTCACTGCATTCTAGTTGTGGTTTGTCCAAACTCATCAATGTATCTTATCATGTCTG
TATACCGTCGACCTCTAGCTAGAGCTTGGCGTAATCATGGTCATAGCTGTTTCCTGTGTGAAATTGTTAT
CCGCTCACAATTCCACACAACATACGAGCCGGAAGCATAAAGTGTAAAGCCTGGGGTGCCTAATGAGTGA
GCTAACTCACATTAATTGCGTTGCGCTCACTGCCCGCTTTCCAGTCGGGAAACCTGTCGTGCCAGCTGCA
TTAATGAATCGGCCAACGCGCGGGGAGAGGCGGTTTGCGTATTGGGCGCTCTTCCGCTTCCTCGCTCACT
GACTCGCTGCGCTCGGTCGTTCGGCTGCGGCGAGCGGTATCAGCTCACTCAAAGGCGGTAATACGGTTAT
CCACAGAATCAGGGGATAACGCAGGAAAGAACATGTGAGCAAAAGGCCAGCAAAAGGCCAGGAACCGTAA
AAAGGCCGCGTTGCTGGCGTTTTTCCATAGGCTCCGCCCCCCTGACGAGCATCACAAAAATCGACGCTCA
AGTCAGAGGTGGCGAAACCCGACAGGACTATAAAGATACCAGGCGTTTCCCCCTGGAAGCTCCCTCGTGC
GCTCTCCTGTTCCGACCCTGCCGCTTACCGGATACCTGTCCGCCTTTCTCCCTTCGGGAAGCGTGGCGCT
TTCTCATAGCTCACGCTGTAGGTATCTCAGTTCGGTGTAGGTCGTTCGCTCCAAGCTGGGCTGTGTGCAC
GAACCCCCCGTTCAGCCCGACCGCTGCGCCTTATCCGGTAACTATCGTCTTGAGTCCAACCCGGTAAGAC
ACGACTTATCGCCACTGGCAGCAGCCACTGGTAACAGGATTAGCAGAGCGAGGTATGTAGGCGGTGCTAC
AGAGTTCTTGAAGTGGTGGCCTAACTACGGCTACACTAGAAGAACAGTATTTGGTATCTGCGCTCTGCTG
AAGCCAGTTACCTTCGGAAAAAGAGTTGGTAGCTCTTGATCCGGCAAACAAACCACCGCTGGTAGCGGTG
GTTTTTTTGTTTGCAAGCAGCAGATTACGCGCAGAAAAAAAGGATCTCAAGAAGATCCTTTGATCTTTTC
TACGGGGTCTGACGCTCAGTGGAACGAAAACTCACGTTAAGGGATTTTGGTCATGAGATTATCAAAAAGG
ATCTTCACCTAGATCCTTTTAAATTAAAAATGAAGTTTTAAATCAATCTAAAGTATATATGAGTAAACTT
GGTCTGACAGTTACCAATGCTTAATCAGTGAGGCACCTATCTCAGCGATCTGTCTATTTCGTTCATCCAT
AGTTGCCTGACTCCCCGTCGTGTAGATAACTACGATACGGGAGGGCTTACCATCTGGCCCCAGTGCTGCA
ATGATACCGCGAGACCCACGCTCACCGGCTCCAGATTTATCAGCAATAAACCAGCCAGCCGGAAGGGCCG
AGCGCAGAAGTGGTCCTGCAACTTTATCCGCCTCCATCCAGTCTATTAATTGTTGCCGGGAAGCTAGAGT
AAGTAGTTCGCCAGTTAATAGTTTGCGCAACGTTGTTGCCATTGCTACAGGCATCGTGGTGTCACGCTCG
TCGTTTGGTATGGCTTCATTCAGCTCCGGTTCCCAACGATCAAGGCGAGTTACATGATCCCCCATGTTGT
GCAAAAAAGCGGTTAGCTCCTTCGGTCCTCCGATCGTTGTCAGAAGTAAGTTGGCCGCAGTGTTATCACT
CATGGTTATGGCAGCACTGCATAATTCTCTTACTGTCATGCCATCCGTAAGATGCTTTTCTGTGACTGGT
GAGTACTCAACCAAGTCATTCTGAGAATAGTGTATGCGGCGACCGAGTTGCTCTTGCCCGGCGTCAATAC
GGGATAATACCGCGCCACATAGCAGAACTTTAAAAGTGCTCATCATTGGAAAACGTTCTTCGGGGCGAAA
ACTCTCAAGGATCTTACCGCTGTTGAGATCCAGTTCGATGTAACCCACTCGTGCACCCAACTGATCTTCA
GCATCTTTTACTTTCACCAGCGTTTCTGGGTGAGCAAAAACAGGAAGGCAAAATGCCGCAAAAAAGGGAA
TAAGGGCGACACGGAAATGTTGAATACTCATACTCTTCCTTTTTCAATATTATTGAAGCATTTATCAGGG
TTATTGTCTCATGAGCGGATACATATTTGAATGTATTTAGAAAAATAAACAAATAGGGGTTCCGCGCACA
TTTCCCCGAAAAGTGCCACCTGACGTCGACGGATCGGGAGATCTCCCGATCCCCTATGGTGCACTCTCAG
TACAATCTGCTCTGATGCCGCATAGTTAAGCCAGTATCTGCTCCCTGCTTGTGTGTTGGAGGTCGCTGAG
TAGTGCGCGAGCAAAATTTAAGCTACAACAAGGCAAGGCTTGACCGACAATTGCATGAAGAATCTGCTTA
GGGTTAGGCGTTTTGCGCTGCTTCGCGATGTACGGGCCAGATATACGCGTTGACATTGATTATTGACTAG
TTATTAATAGTAATCAATTACGGGGT
Features (pLannotate 1.2.2; 31 found; start..end, strand, type, name):
    336..535     +  promoter       CMV promoter: human cytomegalovirus (CMV) immediate early promoter
    553..733     +  LTR            5' LTR (truncated): truncated 5' long terminal repeat (LTR) from HIV-1
    780..905     +  misc_feature   HIV-1 Ψ: packaging signal of human immunodeficiency virus type 1
    889..1252    +  CDS            HIV-1 gag (fragment): gag protein from human immunodeficiency virus 1; gag
   1398..1631    +  misc_feature   RRE: The Rev response element (RRE) of HIV-1 allows for Rev-dependent mRNA export from the nucleus to the cytoplasm.
   2008..2108    +  CDS            Rev (fragment): human immunodeficiency virus 1 (HIV-1) Rev protein; rev; enhances nuclear export of unspliced and incompletely spliced viral mRNAs
   2158..2275    +  misc_feature   cPPT/CTS: central polypurine tract and central termination sequence of HIV-1
   3140..7240    +  CDS            Cas9: Cas9 (Csn1) endonuclease from the Streptococcus pyogenes Type II CRISPR/Cas system generates RNA-guided double strand breaks in DNA
   7241..7288    +  CDS            nucleoplasmin NLS: bipartite nuclear localization signal from nucleoplasmin
   7340..7552    +  CDS            KRBOX4 (fragment): KRBX4_HUMAN - Also known as ZNF673. Experimental evidence at protein level: Swiss-Prot protein existence level 1. From Homo sapiens (Human).
   7607..8464    +  CDS            MeCP2: transcriptional repression domain from rat methyl-CpG-binding protein 2 (Nan et al., 1997)
   8501..9089    +  misc_feature   WPRE: woodchuck hepatitis virus posttranscriptional regulatory element
   9140..9159    +  misc_feature   cPPT/CTS (fragment): central polypurine tract and central termination sequence of HIV-1
   9161..9394    +  LTR            3' LTR (ΔU3): self-inactivating 3' long terminal repeat (LTR) from HIV-1
   9426..9650    +  polyA_signal   bGH poly(A) signal: bovine growth hormone polyadenylation signal
   9654..9675    +  promoter       SV40 promoter (fragment): SV40 enhancer and early promoter
   9696..10124   +  rep_origin     f1 ori (sequence partly withheld): f1 bacteriophage origin of replication; arrow indicates direction of (+) strand synthesis
  10138..10467   +  promoter       SV40 promoter: SV40 enhancer and early promoter
  10515..10562   +  promoter       EM7 promoter: synthetic bacterial promoter&nbsp
  10581..10955   +  CDS            BleoR: antibiotic-binding protein; Sh ble from Streptoalloteichus hindustanus; confers resistance to bleomycin, phleomycin, and Zeocin™
  10965..11090   +  CDS            ble (fragment): BLE_KLEPN - Experimental evidence at protein level: Swiss-Prot protein existence level 1. Binding protein with a strong affinity to the bleomycin family of antibiotics. Binds to CL990; an antimitotic-antibiotic compound. From Klebsiella pneumoniae.
  11085..11206   +  polyA_signal   SV40 poly(A) signal: SV40 polyadenylation signal
  11277..11299   -  protein_bind   lac operator (fragment): The lac repressor binds to the lac operator to inhibit transcription in E. coli. This inhibition can be relieved by adding lactose or isopropyl-β-D-thiogalactopyranoside (IPTG). lac repressor encoded by lacI
  11303..11333   -  promoter       lac promoter: promoter for the E. coli lac operon
  11348..11369   -  protein_bind   CAP binding site: CAP binding activates transcription in the presence of cAMP. E. coli catabolite activator protein
  11382..11474   -  CDS            lacI (fragment): lac repressor; lacI; The lac repressor binds to the lac operator to inhibit transcription in E. coli. This inhibition can be relieved by adding lactose or isopropyl-β-D-thiogalactopyranoside (IPTG).
  11657..12245   -  rep_origin     ori: high-copy-number ColE1/pMB1/pBR322/pUC origin of replication
  12416..13276   -  CDS            AmpR: β-lactamase; bla; confers resistance to ampicillin, carbenicillin, and related antibiotics
  13277..13381   -  promoter       AmpR promoter: bla
  13440..13492   -  misc_feature   bom (fragment): basis of mobility region from pBR322
  13647..335     +  enhancer       CMV enhancer (across the origin): human cytomegalovirus immediate early enhancer
