[The description below was written by a language model from this plasmid's Addgene catalogue record and pLannotate feature annotations shown in this document.]
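Description:
lenti GFAABC1D-dCas9-KRAB-MeCP2 is a 13.7 kb third-generation-style, self-inactivating HIV-1 lentiviral transfer plasmid for CRISPR interference in astrocytes. It was derived from lenti SYN-dCas9-KRAB-MeCP2 by removing the neuronal hSYN promoter and inserting, between PacI and AgeI sites, a roughly 690 bp human GFAABC1D promoter, a compact GFAP-derived element that restricts expression to astrocytes. The promoter itself is not called by the automated annotation, but it would lie in the unannotated gap between the cPPT/CTS and the Cas9 coding sequence. In bacteria the plasmid replicates from a high-copy ColE1/pUC origin under ampicillin selection, and it also carries an f1 origin.

The viral genome is transcribed in packaging cells from a CMV enhancer/promoter fused to a truncated 5' LTR, and it contains the Ψ packaging signal, RRE for Rev-dependent export, cPPT/CTS, and a ΔU3 3' LTR followed by a bGH polyadenylation signal. The payload is a single open reading frame: an N-terminal 3xFLAG tag (per the catalogue entry), Streptococcus pyogenes Cas9 (annotated generically as Cas9, though the record names it as the nuclease-dead dCas9), a nucleoplasmin NLS, a KRAB repression domain, and the MeCP2 transcriptional repression domain, with a WPRE downstream to enhance transcript stability and expression. When combined with a separately supplied guide RNA, this bipartite repressor is targeted to a chosen promoter to silence transcription without cutting DNA. An SV40/EM7-driven BleoR cassette conferring Zeocin resistance sits outside the LTRs, so it is not packaged into virus. The associated work used the construct for astrocyte-specific gene repression in studies of protein degradation in fear memory formation.
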