Addgene plasmid #194701: lenti GFAABC1D-dCas9-KRAB-MeCP2
Purpose: Expresses dCas9-KRAB-MeCP2 in Astrocytes
Depositing lab: Timothy Jarome. Depositing organization: Virginia Polytechnic Institute and State University. Publication: Neuronal and astrocytic protein degradation are critical for fear memory formation. Farrell K, McFadden T, Jarome TJ. Learn Mem. 2023 Mar 15;30(3):70-73. doi: 10.1101/lm.053716.122. Print 2023 Mar. PubMed 36921984.
Backbone
  Vector backbone: lenti SYN-dCas9-KRAB-MeCP2
  Backbone manufacturer: Jeremy Day Addgene plasmid #155365
  Backbone size w/o insert (bp): 13000
  Total vector size (bp): 13691
  Modifications to backbone: Removed hSYN promoter
  Vector type: Mammalian Expression, Lentiviral, CRISPR
  Selectable markers: Zeocin
Growth in bacteria
  Bacterial resistance: Ampicillin, 100 μg/mL
  Growth temperature: 37°C
  Growth strain: NEB Stable
  Copy number: Unknown
Gene/Insert
  Gene/Insert name: GFAABC1D promoter
  Species: H. sapiens (human)
  Insert size (bp): 692
  Mutation: None
  Promoter: GFAABC1D
  Tag / fusion protein: 3xFLAG (N terminal on backbone)
  Cloning method: Restriction Enzyme; 5′ cloning site PacI (not destroyed); 3′ cloning site AgeI (not destroyed)
  Sequencing primers: 5′ gcgccaattctgcagacaaa (5` --> 3`); 3′ tacttcttgtcggctgctgg (5` --> 3`)
Resource information
  A portion of this plasmid was derived from a plasmid made by: pTYF-1xGfaABC1D-tTA was a gift from Sergey Kasparov (Addgene plasmid # 19977 ; http://n2t.net/addgene:19977 ; RRID:Addgene_19977)
Terms and licenses: Academic/Nonprofit Terms; Industry Terms: Not Available to Industry
How to cite: lenti GFAABC1D-dCas9-KRAB-MeCP2 was a gift from Timothy Jarome (Addgene plasmid # 194701 ; http://n2t.net/addgene:194701 ; RRID:Addgene_194701)
